Addgene plasmid #221025: MSCV-KRAS-G12V-IRES-mCherry
Purpose: Fluorescent reporter for expressing the KRAS G12V mutant CDS
Depositing lab: Mohamed Fareh. Depositing organization: Peter MacCallum Cancer Institute. Publication: Principles of CRISPR-Cas13 mismatch intolerance enable selective silencing of point-mutated oncogenic RNA with single-base precision. Shembrey C, Yang R, Casan J, Hu W, Chen H, Singh GJ, Sadras T, Prasad K, Shortt J, Johnstone RW, Trapani JA, Ekert PG, Fareh M. Sci Adv. 2024 Dec 20;10(51):eadl0731. doi: 10.1126/sciadv.adl0731. Epub 2024 Dec 18. PubMed 39693429.
Backbone
  Vector backbone: MSCV-IRES-mCherry
  Vector type: Mammalian Expression, Retroviral
Growth in bacteria
  Bacterial resistance: Ampicillin, 100 μg/mL
  Growth temperature: 37°C
  Growth strain: NEB Stable
  Copy number: Unknown
Gene/Insert
  Gene/Insert name: KRAS G12V
  Species: H. sapiens (human)
  Entrez Gene: KRAS (a.k.a. 'C-K-RAS, C-K-RAS, CFC2, K-RAS2A, K-RAS2B, K-RAS4A, K-RAS4B, K-Ras, K-Ras 2, KI-RAS, KRAS1, KRAS2, NS, NS3, OES, RALD, RASK2, c-Ki-ras, c-Ki-ras2)
Terms and licenses: Academic/Nonprofit Terms; Industry Terms: Not Available to Industry
Depositor comments: Please visit https://doi.org/10.1101/2023.09.26.557083 for bioRxiv preprint.
How to cite: MSCV-KRAS-G12V-IRES-mCherry was a gift from Mohamed Fareh (Addgene plasmid # 221025 ; http://n2t.net/addgene:221025 ; RRID:Addgene_221025)
