[The description below was written by a language model from this plasmid's Addgene catalogue record and pLannotate feature annotations shown in this document.]
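Description:
MSCV-KRAS-G12V-IRES-mCherry is a gammaretroviral transfer plasmid of about 7.1 kb, built on the MSCV-IRES-mCherry backbone for expression in mammalian cells. It is propagated in E. coli through a high-copy ColE1/pUC-type origin and selected with ampicillin via the β-lactamase gene and its native promoter. The remaining bacterial annotations (fragments of TcR, lacI, rop, bom and lacZα, plus the lac promoter/operator) are non-functional remnants of earlier cloning vectors. The record lists a recombination-limiting strain for growth, consistent with the direct LTR repeats.

The viral cassette is flanked by 5' and 3' long terminal repeats from murine embryonic stem cell virus. The 5' LTR serves as the promoter for the genomic transcript. Downstream lie the MESV Ψ packaging signal and a truncated gag segment lacking its start codon, which extends the packaging region and helps the RNA be encapsidated when gag, pol and env are supplied in trans by packaging cells. A short env fragment upstream of the 5' LTR appears to be another leftover.

The payload is the human KRAS coding sequence carrying the oncogenic G12V substitution. A 3xHA epitope tag is annotated immediately after it, apparently as a C-terminal fusion, although the catalogue entry does not mention the tag. An EMCV IRES follows and allows cap-independent translation of mCherry from the same bicistronic transcript, so red fluorescence marks cells expressing the mutant KRAS mRNA.

The stated purpose is a fluorescent reporter for expressing the KRAS G12V coding sequence. The associated publication concerns CRISPR-Cas13 silencing of point-mutated oncogenic transcripts with single-base selectivity, a setting in which mCherry signal from the shared transcript could report knockdown.
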