Features (pLannotate 1.2.2; 21 found; start..end, strand, type, name):
     53..254     -  CDS            TcR (fragment): tetracycline efflux protein; tet; confers resistance to tetracycline
    255..353     +  CDS            env (fragment): murine leukemia virus gPr80 envelope polyprotein precursor; env; proteolytically cleaved into gp70SU and p15TM subunits
    395..911     +  LTR            5' LTR: 5' long terminal repeat from murine embryonic stem cell virus
    975..1316    +  misc_feature   MESV Ψ: packaging signal of murine embryonic stem cell virus
   1383..1799    +  CDS            gag (truncated): truncated Moloney murine leukemia virus (MMLV) gag gene lacking the start codon
   1821..2384    +  CDS            K-Ras (G12V): human oncoprotein generated by the G12V mutation in the small GTPase K-Ras
   2394..2474    +  CDS            3xHA: three tandem HA epitope tags
   2498..3058    +  misc_feature   IRES: internal ribosome entry site (IRES) of the encephalomyocarditis virus (EMCV)
   3061..3770    +  CDS            mCherry (fragment): monomeric derivative of DsRed fluorescent protein (Shaner et al., 2004) mammalian codon-optimized
   3783..3813    +  misc_feature   MCS (fragment): pUC18/19 multiple cloning site
   3933..4447    +  LTR            3' LTR: 3' long terminal repeat from murine embryonic stem cell virus
   4609..4625    -  protein_bind   lac operator: The lac repressor binds to the lac operator to inhibit transcription in E. coli. This inhibition can be relieved by adding lactose or isopropyl-β-D-thiogalactopyranoside (IPTG). lac repressor encoded by lacI
   4633..4663    -  promoter       lac promoter: promoter for the E. coli lac operon
   4678..4699    -  protein_bind   CAP binding site: CAP binding activates transcription in the presence of cAMP. E. coli catabolite activator protein
   4712..4804    -  CDS            lacI (fragment): lac repressor; lacI; The lac repressor binds to the lac operator to inhibit transcription in E. coli. This inhibition can be relieved by adding lactose or isopropyl-β-D-thiogalactopyranoside (IPTG).
   4987..5575    -  rep_origin     ori: high-copy-number ColE1/pMB1/pBR322/pUC origin of replication
   5746..6606    -  CDS            AmpR: β-lactamase; bla; confers resistance to ampicillin, carbenicillin, and related antibiotics
   6607..6711    -  promoter       AmpR promoter: bla
   6806..6841    +  CDS            rop (fragment): Rop protein, which maintains plasmids at low copy number; rop
   6943..7042    +  misc_feature   bom (fragment): basis of mobility region from pBR322
   7048..53      -  CDS            lacZα (fragment) (across the origin): LacZα fragment of β-galactosidase; lacZ fragment
>Addgene plasmid #221025 | MSCV-KRAS-G12V-IRES-mCherry | addgene full sequence | sequence record 436931 | Addgene NGS Result
TTAAGTTGGGTAACGCCAGGGTTTTCCCAGTCACGACGTTGTAAAACGACGGCGCAAGGAATGGTGCATG
CAAGGAGATGGCGCCCAACAGTCCCCCGGCCACGGGGCCTGCCACCATACCCACGCCGAAACAAGCGCTC
ATGAGCCCGAAGTGGCGAGCCCGATCTTCCCCATCGGTGATGTCGGCGATATAGGCGCCAGCAACCGCAC
CTGTGGCGCCGGTGATGCCGGCCACGATGCGTCCGGCGTAGAGGCGATTAGTCCAATTTGTTAAAGACAG
GATATCAGTGGTCCAGGCTCTAGTTTTGACTCAACAATATCACCAGCTGAAGCCTATAGAGTACGAGCCA
TAGATAAAATAAAAGATTTTATTTAGTCTCCAGAAAAAGGGGGGAATGAAAGACCCCACCTGTAGGTTTG
GCAAGCTAGCTTAAGTAACGCCATTTTGCAAGGCATGGAAAATACATAACTGAGAATAGAGAAGTTCAGA
TCAAGGTTAGGAACAGAGAGACAGCAGAATATGGGCCAAACAGGATATCTGTGGTAAGCAGTTCCTGCCC
CGGCTCAGGGCCAAGAACAGATGGTCCCCAGATGCGGTCCCGCCCTCAGCAGTTTCTAGAGAACCATCAG
ATGTTTCCAGGGTGCCCCAAGGACCTGAAATGACCCTGTGCCTTATTTGAACTAACCAATCAGTTCGCTT
CTCGCTTCTGTTCGCGCGCTTCTGCTCCCCGAGCTCAATAAAAGAGCCCACAACCCCTCACTCGGCGCGC
CAGTCCTCCGATAGACTGCGTCGCCCGGGTACCCGTATTCCCAATAAAGCCTCTTGCTGTTTGCATCCGA
ATCGTGGACTCGCTGATCCTTGGGAGGGTCTCCTCAGATTGATTGACTGCCCACCTCGGGGGTCTTTCAT
TTGGAGGTTCCACCGAGATTTGGAGACCCCTGCCCAGGGACCACCGACCCCCCCGCCGGGAGGTAAGCTG
GCCAGCGGTCGTTTCGTGTCTGTCTCTGTCTTTGTGCGTGTTTGTGCCGGCATCTAATGTTTGCGCCTGC
GTCTGTACTAGTTAGCTAACTAGCTCTGTATCTGGCGGACCCGTGGTGGAACTGACGAGTTCTGAACACC
CGGCCGCAACCCTGGGAGACGTCCCAGGGACTTTGGGGGCCGTTTTTGTGGCCCGACCTGAGGAAGGGAG
TCGATGTGGAATCCGACCCCGTCAGGATATGTGGTTCTGGTAGGAGACGAGAACCTAAAACAGTTCCCGC
CTCCGTCTGAATTTTTGCTTTCGGTTTGGAACCGAAGCCGCGCGTCTTGTCTGCTGCAGCGCTGCAGCAT
CGTTCTGTGTTGTCTCTGTCTGACTGTGTTTCTGTATTTGTCTGAAAATTAGGGCCAGACTGTTACCACT
CCCTTAAGTTTGACCTTAGGTCACTGGAAAGATGTCGAGCGGATCGCTCACAACCAGTCGGTAGATGTCA
AGAAGAGACGTTGGGTTACCTTCTGCTCTGCAGAATGGCCAACCTTTAACGTCGGATGGCCGCGAGACGG
CACCTTTAACCGAGACCTCATCACCCAGGTTAAGATCAAGGTCTTTTCACCTGGCCCGCATGGACACCCA
GACCAGGTCCCCTACATCGTGACCTGGGAAGCCTTGGCTTTTGACCCCCCTCCCTGGGTCAAGCCCTTTG
TACACCCTAAGCCTCCGCCTCCTCTTCCTCCATCCGCCCCGTCTCTCCCCCTTGAACCTCCTCGTTCGAC
CCCGCCTCGATCCTCCCTTTATCCAGCCCTCACTCCTTCTCTAGGCGCCGGAATTCGTTTAAACGGATCC
ATGACTGAATATAAACTTGTGGTAGTTGGAGCTGTTGGCGTAGGCAAGAGTGCCTTGACGATACAGCTAA
TTCAGAATCATTTTGTGGACGAATATGATCCAACAATAGAGGATTCCTACAGGAAGCAAGTAGTAATTGA
TGGAGAAACCTGTCTCTTGGATATTCTCGACACAGCAGGTCAAGAGGAGTACAGTGCAATGAGGGACCAG
TACATGAGGACTGGGGAGGGCTTTCTTTGTGTATTTGCCATAAATAATACTAAATCATTTGAAGATATTC
ACCATTATAGAGAACAAATTAAAAGAGTTAAGGACTCTGAAGATGTACCTATGGTCCTAGTAGGAAATAA
ATGTGATTTGCCTTCTAGAACAGTAGACACAAAACAGGCTCAGGACTTAGCAAGAAGTTATGGAATTCCT
TTTATTGAAACATCAGCAAAGACAAGACAGGGTGTTGATGATGCCTTCTATACATTAGTTCGAGAAATTC
GAAAACATAAAGAAAAGATGAGCAAAGATGGTAAAAAGAAGAAAAAGAAGTCAAAGACAAAGTGTGTAAT
TATGGGTAGTTCCTACCCATACGATGTTCCAGATTACGCTTATCCCTACGACGTGCCTGATTATGCATAC
CCATATGATGTCCCCGACTATGCCTAACTCGAGCGGGATCAATTCCGCCCCCCCCCTAACGTTACTGGCC
GAAGCCGCTTGGAATAAGGCCGGTGTGCGTTTGTCTATATGTTATTTTCCACCATATTGCCGTCTTTTGG
CAATGTGAGGGCCCGGAAACCTGGCCCTGTCTTCTTGACGAGCATTCCTAGGGGTCTTTCCCCTCTCGCC
AAAGGAATGCAAGGTCTGTTGAATGTCGTGAAGGAAGCAGTTCCTCTGGAAGCTTCTTGAAGACAAACAA
CGTCTGTAGCGACCCTTTGCAGGCAGCGGAACCCCCCACCTGGCGACAGGTGCCTCTGCGGCCAAAAGCC
ACGTGTATAAGATACACCTGCAAAGGCGGCACAACCCCAGTGCCACGTTGTGAGTTGGATAGTTGTGGAA
AGAGTCAAATGGCTCTCCTCAAGCGTATTCAACAAGGGGCTGAAGGATGCCCAGAAGGTACCCCATTGTA
TGGGATCTGATCTGGGGCCTCGGTGCACATGCTTTACATGTGTTTAGTCGAGGTTAAAAAAACGTCTAGG
CCCCCCGAACCACGGGGACGTGGTTTTCCTTTGAAAAACACGATAATACCATGGTGAGCATGGACGAGGA
GGATAACATGGCCATCATCAAGGAGTTCATGCGCTTCAAGGTGCACATGGAGGGCTCCGTGAACGGCCAC
GAGTTCGAGATCGAGGGCGAGGGCGAGGGCCGCCCCTACGAGGGCACCCAGACCGCCAAGCTGAAGGTGA
CCAAGGGTGGCCCCCTGCCCTTCGCCTGGGACATCCTGTCCCCTCAGTTCATGTACGGCTCCAAGGCCTA
CGTGAAGCACCCCGCCGACATCCCCGACTACTTGAAGCTGTCCTTCCCCGAGGGCTTCAAGTGGGAGCGC
GTGATGAACTTCGAGGACGGCGGCGTGGTGACCGTGACCCAGGACTCCTCCCTGCAGGACGGCGAGTTCA
TCTACAAGGTGAAGCTGCGCGGCACCAACTTCCCCTCCGACGGCCCCGTAATGCAGAAGAAGACCATGGG
CTGGGAGGCCTCCTCCGAGCGGATGTACCCCGAGGACGGCGCCCTGAAGGGCGAGATCAAGCAGAGGCTG
AAGCTGAAGGACGGCGGCCACTACGACGCTGAGGTCAAGACCACCTACAAGGCCAAGAAGCCCGTGCAGC
TGCCCGGCGCCTACAACGTCAACATCAAGTTGGACATCACCTCCCACAACGAGGACTACACCATCGTGGA
ACAGTACGAACGCGCCGAGGGCCGCCACTCCACCGGCGGCATGGACGAGCTGTACAAGTAAAGCGGCCGC
GACTCTAGAGTCGACCTGCAGGCATGCAAGCTTCAGGTAGCCGGCTAACGTTAACAACCGGTACCTCTAG
AACTATAGCTAGCATGCGCAAATTTAAAGCGCTGATATCGATAAAATAAAAGATTTTATTTAGTCTCCAG
AAAAAGGGGGGAATGAAAGACCCCACCTGTAGGTTTGGCAAGCTAGCTTAAGTAACGCCATTTTGCAAGG
CATGGAAAATACATAACTGAGAATAGAGAAGTTCAGATCAAGGTTAGGAACAGAGAGACAGCAGAATATG
GGCCAAACAGGATATCTGTGGTAAGCAGTTCCTGCCCCGGCTCAGGGCCAAGAACAGATGGTCCCCAGAT
GCGGTCCCGCCCTCAGCAGTTTCTAGAGAACCATCAGATGTTTCCAGGGTGCCCCAAGGACCTGAAATGA
CCCTGTGCCTTATTTGAACTAACCAATCAGTTCGCTTCTCGCTTCTGTTCGCGCGCTTCTGCTCCCCGAG
CTCAATAAAAGAGCCCACAACCCCTCACTCGGCGCGCCAGTCCTCCGATAGACTGCGTCGCCCGGGTACC
CGTGTATCCAATAAACCCTCTTGCAGTTGCATCCGACTTGTGGTCTCGCTGTTCCTTGGGAGGGTCTCCT
CTGAGTGATTGACTACCCGTCAGCGGGGGTCTTTCATGGGTAACAGTTTCTTGAAGTTGGAGAACAACAT
TCTGAGGGTAGGAGTCGAATATTAAGTAATCCTGACTCAATTAGCCACTGTTTTGAATCCACATACTCCA
ATACTCCTGAAATAGTTCATTATGGACAGCGCAGAAAGAGCTGGGGAGAATTGTGAAATTGTTATCCGCT
CACAATTCCACACAACATACGAGCCGGAAGCATAAAGTGTAAAGCCTGGGGTGCCTAATGAGTGAGCTAA
CTCACATTAATTGCGTTGCGCTCACTGCCCGCTTTCCAGTCGGGAAACCTGTCGTGCCAGCTGCATTAAT
GAATCGGCCAACGCGCGGGGAGAGGCGGTTTGCGTATTGGGCGCTCTTCCGCTTCCTCGCTCACTGACTC
GCTGCGCTCGGTCGTTCGGCTGCGGCGAGCGGTATCAGCTCACTCAAAGGCGGTAATACGGTTATCCACA
GAATCAGGGGATAACGCAGGAAAGAACATGTGAGCAAAAGGCCAGCAAAAGGCCAGGAACCGTAAAAAGG
CCGCGTTGCTGGCGTTTTTCCATAGGCTCCGCCCCCCTGACGAGCATCACAAAAATCGACGCTCAAGTCA
GAGGTGGCGAAACCCGACAGGACTATAAAGATACCAGGCGTTTCCCCCTGGAAGCTCCCTCGTGCGCTCT
CCTGTTCCGACCCTGCCGCTTACCGGATACCTGTCCGCCTTTCTCCCTTCGGGAAGCGTGGCGCTTTCTC
ATAGCTCACGCTGTAGGTATCTCAGTTCGGTGTAGGTCGTTCGCTCCAAGCTGGGCTGTGTGCACGAACC
CCCCGTTCAGCCCGACCGCTGCGCCTTATCCGGTAACTATCGTCTTGAGTCCAACCCGGTAAGACACGAC
TTATCGCCACTGGCAGCAGCCACTGGTAACAGGATTAGCAGAGCGAGGTATGTAGGCGGTGCTACAGAGT
TCTTGAAGTGGTGGCCTAACTACGGCTACACTAGAAGAACAGTATTTGGTATCTGCGCTCTGCTGAAGCC
AGTTACCTTCGGAAAAAGAGTTGGTAGCTCTTGATCCGGCAAACAAACCACCGCTGGTAGCGGTGGTTTT
TTTGTTTGCAAGCAGCAGATTACGCGCAGAAAAAAAGGATCTCAAGAAGATCCTTTGATCTTTTCTACGG
GGTCTGACGCTCAGTGGAACGAAAACTCACGTTAAGGGATTTTGGTCATGAGATTATCAAAAAGGATCTT
CACCTAGATCCTTTTAAATTAAAAATGAAGTTTTAAATCAATCTAAAGTATATATGAGTAAACTTGGTCT
GACAGTTACCAATGCTTAATCAGTGAGGCACCTATCTCAGCGATCTGTCTATTTCGTTCATCCATAGTTG
CCTGACTCCCCGTCGTGTAGATAACTACGATACGGGAGGGCTTACCATCTGGCCCCAGTGCTGCAATGAT
ACCGCGAGACCCACGCTCACCGGCTCCAGATTTATCAGCAATAAACCAGCCAGCCGGAAGGGCCGAGCGC
AGAAGTGGTCCTGCAACTTTATCCGCCTCCATCCAGTCTATTAATTGTTGCCGGGAAGCTAGAGTAAGTA
GTTCGCCAGTTAATAGTTTGCGCAACGTTGTTGCCATTGCTACAGGCATCGTGGTGTCACGCTCGTCGTT
TGGTATGGCTTCATTCAGCTCCGGTTCCCAACGATCAAGGCGAGTTACATGATCCCCCATGTTGTGCAAA
AAAGCGGTTAGCTCCTTCGGTCCTCCGATCGTTGTCAGAAGTAAGTTGGCCGCAGTGTTATCACTCATGG
TTATGGCAGCACTGCATAATTCTCTTACTGTCATGCCATCCGTAAGATGCTTTTCTGTGACTGGTGAGTA
CTCAACCAAGTCATTCTGAGAATAGTGTATGCGGCGACCGAGTTGCTCTTGCCCGGCGTCAATACGGGAT
AATACCGCGCCACATAGCAGAACTTTAAAAGTGCTCATCATTGGAAAACGTTCTTCGGGGCGAAAACTCT
CAAGGATCTTACCGCTGTTGAGATCCAGTTCGATGTAACCCACTCGTGCACCCAACTGATCTTCAGCATC
TTTTACTTTCACCAGCGTTTCTGGGTGAGCAAAAACAGGAAGGCAAAATGCCGCAAAAAAGGGAATAAGG
GCGACACGGAAATGTTGAATACTCATACTCTTCCTTTTTCAATATTATTGAAGCATTTATCAGGGTTATT
GTCTCATGAGCGGATACATATTTGAATGTATTTAGAAAAATAAACAAATAGGGGTTCCGCGCACATTTCC
CCGAAAAGTGCCACCTGACGTCTAAGAAACCATTATTATCATGACATTAACCTATAAAAATAGGCGTATC
ACGAGGCCCTTTCGTCTCGCGCGTTTCGGTGATGACGGTGAAAACCTCTGACACATGCAGCTCCCGGAGA
CGGTCACAGCTTGTCTGTAAGCGGATGCCGGGAGCAGACAAGCCCGTCAGGGCGCGTCAGCGGGTGTTGG
CGGGTGTCGGGGCTGGCTTAACTATGCGGCATCAGAGCAGATTGTACTGAGAGTGCACCATATGCGGTGT
GAAATACCGCACAGATGCGTAAGGAGAAAATACCGCATCAGGCGCCATTCGCCATTCAGGCTGCGCAACT
GTTGGGAAGGGCGATCGGTGCGGGCCTCTTCGCTATTACGCCAGCTGGCGAAAGGGGGATGTGCTGCAAG
GCGA
